Addgene plasmid #143492: TFORF1367
Purpose: Lentiviral vector for overexpressing transcription factor ORFs with unique 24-bp barcodes. Barcodes facilitate identification of transcription factors in pooled screens.
Depositing lab: Feng Zhang. Depositing organization: Broad Institute. Publication: A transcription factor atlas of directed differentiation. Joung J, Ma S, Tay T, Geiger-Schuller KR, Kirchgatterer PC, Verdine VK, Guo B, Arias-Garcia MA, Allen WE, Singh A, Kuksenko O, Abudayyeh OO, Gootenberg JS, Fu Z, Macrae RK, Buenrostro JD, Regev A, Zhang F. Cell. 2023 Jan 5;186(1):209-229.e26. doi: 10.1016/j.cell.2022.11.026. PubMed 36608654.
Backbone
  Vector backbone: pLX_TRC317
  Backbone manufacturer: Broad Institute Genetic Perturbation Platform
  Backbone size w/o insert (bp): 8264
  Vector type: Mammalian Expression, Lentiviral
  Selectable markers: Puromycin
Growth in bacteria
  Bacterial resistance: Ampicillin, 100 μg/mL
  Growth temperature: 37°C
  Growth strain: NEB Stable
  Copy number: High Copy
Gene/Insert
  Gene/Insert name: RREB1
  Species: H. sapiens (human)
  Insert size (bp): 5330
  Entrez Gene: RREB1 (a.k.a. FINB, HNT, LZ321, RREB-1, Zep-1)
  Promoter: EF1a
  Cloning method: Unknown
  Sequencing primers: 5′ GGGTGGAGACTGAAGTTAGGCCAG; 3′ CACATAGCGTAAAAGGAGCAACATAG
Terms and licenses: Academic/Nonprofit Terms; Industry Terms: Not Available to Industry
Depositor comments: NM_001003699,XM_006715157,ENST00000379938 . The transcription factor ORF portion of this plasmid was synthesized by Genewiz. Please test multiple small colonies in case of plasmid recombination. To make this collection available in a timely manner, a portion of this collection was not fully sequenced by Addgene. If an Addgene verified full plasmid sequence is not available, please contact us prior to placing an order to request the full sequence.
How to cite: TFORF1367 was a gift from Feng Zhang (Addgene plasmid # 143492 ; http://n2t.net/addgene:143492 ; RRID:Addgene_143492)
