[The description below was written by a language model from this plasmid's Addgene catalogue record and pLannotate feature annotations shown in this document.]
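Description:
TFORF1367 is a lentiviral mammalian expression plasmid built on the pLX_TRC317 backbone and carrying the human transcription factor RREB1 (Ras-responsive element binding protein 1) as its insert. It belongs to a barcoded transcription factor ORF collection in which each ORF is paired with a unique 24-bp barcode, so that the overexpressed factor can be identified in pooled screens. The barcode itself is not annotated in the feature table. In bacteria the plasmid is maintained through a high-copy ColE1/pUC-type origin and selected with ampicillin via the bla gene. An f1 origin and remnants of a lac/lacZα cloning region flanked by T7 and T3 promoters are also present in the backbone. The depositor notes that recombination can occur during propagation, as is common for large LTR-containing plasmids, and that the ORF was produced by gene synthesis.

The viral portion has a third-generation, self-inactivating layout. An RSV promoter fused to a truncated HIV-1 5' LTR drives genomic RNA production in packaging cells, followed by the Ψ packaging signal, a gag fragment, the RRE for Rev-dependent nuclear export and a cPPT/CTS element. The ΔU3 3' LTR disables LTR promoter activity after integration. Within the transferred region, an SV40 promoter drives puromycin N-acetyltransferase for selecting transduced cells. A separate EF-1α promoter drives the roughly 5.2 kb RREB1 coding sequence. A WPRE downstream of the ORF enhances transcript stability and expression, and an SV40 polyadenylation signal lies beyond the 3' LTR. The sequenced record totals 13,594 nt, consistent with the stated backbone and insert sizes. The construct is intended for stable RREB1 overexpression, either individually or within pooled screens such as directed differentiation studies.
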