Features (pLannotate 1.2.2; 31 found; start..end, strand, type, name):
      5..231     +  promoter       RSV promoter: Rous sarcoma virus enhancer/promoter
    232..412     +  LTR            5' LTR (truncated): truncated 5' long terminal repeat (LTR) from HIV-1
    459..584     +  misc_feature   HIV-1 Ψ: packaging signal of human immunodeficiency virus type 1
    568..931     +  CDS            HIV-1 gag (fragment): gag protein from human immunodeficiency virus 1; gag
   1077..1310    +  misc_feature   RRE: The Rev response element (RRE) of HIV-1 allows for Rev-dependent mRNA export from the nucleus to the cytoplasm.
   1687..1713    +  CDS            Rev (fragment): human immunodeficiency virus 1 (HIV-1) Rev protein; rev; enhances nuclear export of unspliced and incompletely spliced viral mRNAs
   1720..1743    +  promoter       SV40 promoter (fragment): SV40 early promoter
   1744..1815    +  promoter       SV40 promoter (fragment): SV40 enhancer and early promoter
   1839..1974    +  rep_origin     SV40 ori: SV40 origin of replication
   2020..2616    +  CDS            PuroR (fragment): puromycin N-acetyltransferase; pac from Streptomyces; confers resistance to puromycin
   2665..2782    +  misc_feature   cPPT/CTS: central polypurine tract and central termination sequence of HIV-1
   2847..2913    +  CDS            small t antigen (fragment): SV40 (simian virus 40) small t antigen
   2920..4098    +  promoter       EF-1α promoter: strong constitutive promoter for human elongation factor EF-1α
   4115..9340    +  CDS            RREB1: RREB1_HUMAN - Also known as FINB. Experimental evidence at protein level: Swiss-Prot protein existence level 1. Transcription factor that binds specifically to the RAS- responsive elements (RRE) of gene promoters (PubMed:9305772, PubMed:15067362, PubMed:8816445, PubMed:10390538, PubMed:17550981). Represses the angiotensinogen gene (PubMed:15067362). Negatively regulates the transcriptional activity of AR (PubMed:17550981). Potentiates the transcriptional activity of NEUROD1 (PubMed:12482979). Promotes brown adipocyte differentiation (By similarity). May be involved in Ras/Raf-mediated cell dif
   9356..9409    +  promoter       U6 promoter (fragment): RNA polymerase III promoter for human U6 snRNA
   9451..10039   +  misc_feature   WPRE: woodchuck hepatitis virus posttranscriptional regulatory element
  10090..10109   +  misc_feature   cPPT/CTS (fragment): central polypurine tract and central termination sequence of HIV-1
  10111..10344   +  LTR            3' LTR (ΔU3): self-inactivating 3' long terminal repeat (LTR) from HIV-1
  10422..10543   +  polyA_signal   SV40 poly(A) signal: SV40 polyadenylation signal
  10583..10718   +  rep_origin     SV40 ori: SV40 origin of replication
  10739..10757   -  promoter       T7 promoter: promoter for bacteriophage T7 RNA polymerase
  10765..10920   +  CDS            lacZα (fragment): LacZα fragment of β-galactosidase; lacZ fragment
  10925..11353   +  rep_origin     f1 ori (sequence partly withheld): f1 bacteriophage origin of replication; arrow indicates direction of (+) strand synthesis
  11406..11510   +  promoter       AmpR promoter: bla
  11511..12371   +  CDS            AmpR: β-lactamase; bla; confers resistance to ampicillin, carbenicillin, and related antibiotics
  12542..13130   +  rep_origin     ori: high-copy-number ColE1/pMB1/pBR322/pUC origin of replication
  13313..13405   +  CDS            lacI (fragment): lac repressor; lacI; The lac repressor binds to the lac operator to inhibit transcription in E. coli. This inhibition can be relieved by adding lactose or isopropyl-β-D-thiogalactopyranoside (IPTG).
  13418..13439   +  protein_bind   CAP binding site: CAP binding activates transcription in the presence of cAMP. E. coli catabolite activator protein
  13454..13484   +  promoter       lac promoter: promoter for the E. coli lac operon
  13488..13510   +  protein_bind   lac operator (fragment): The lac repressor binds to the lac operator to inhibit transcription in E. coli. This inhibition can be relieved by adding lactose or isopropyl-β-D-thiogalactopyranoside (IPTG). lac repressor encoded by lacI
  13553..13571   +  promoter       T3 promoter: promoter for bacteriophage T3 RNA polymerase
>Addgene plasmid #143492 | TFORF1367 | addgene full sequence | sequence record 400355 | Addgene NGS Result
TTAATGTAGTCTTATGCAATACTCTTGTAGTCTTGCAACATGGTAACGATGAGTTAGCAACATGCCTTAC
AAGGAGAGAAAAAGCACCGTGCATGCCGATTGGTGGAAGTAAGGTGGTACGATCGTGCCTTATTAGGAAG
GCAACAGACGGGTCTGACATGGATTGGACGAACCACTGAATTGCCGCATTGCAGAGATATTGTATTTAAG
TGCCTAGCTCGATACATAAACGGGTCTCTCTGGTTAGACCAGATCTGAGCCTGGGAGCTCTCTGGCTAAC
TAGGGAACCCACTGCTTAAGCCTCAATAAAGCTTGCCTTGAGTGCTTCAAGTAGTGTGTGCCCGTCTGTT
GTGTGACTCTGGTAACTAGAGATCCCTCAGACCCTTTTAGTCAGTGTGGAAAATCTCTAGCAGTGGCGCC
CGAACAGGGACTTGAAAGCGAAAGGGAAACCAGAGGAGCTCTCTCGACGCAGGACTCGGCTTGCTGAAGC
GCGCACGGCAAGAGGCGAGGGGCGGCGACTGGTGAGTACGCCAAAAATTTTGACTAGCGGAGGCTAGAAG
GAGAGAGATGGGTGCGAGAGCGTCAGTATTAAGCGGGGGAGAATTAGATCGCGATGGGAAAAAATTCGGT
TAAGGCCAGGGGGAAAGAAAAAATATAAATTAAAACATATAGTATGGGCAAGCAGGGAGCTAGAACGATT
CGCAGTTAATCCTGGCCTGTTAGAAACATCAGAAGGCTGTAGACAAATACTGGGACAGCTACAACCATCC
CTTCAGACAGGATCAGAAGAACTTAGATCATTATATAATACAGTAGCAACCCTCTATTGTGTGCATCAAA
GGATAGAGATAAAAGACACCAAGGAAGCTTTAGACAAGATAGAGGAAGAGCAAAACAAAAGTAAGACCAC
CGCACAGCAAGCGGCCGCTGATCTTCAGACCTGGAGGAGGAGATATGAGGGACAATTGGAGAAGTGAATT
ATATAAATATAAAGTAGTAAAAATTGAACCATTAGGAGTAGCACCCACCAAGGCAAAGAGAAGAGTGGTG
CAGAGAGAAAAAAGAGCAGTGGGAATAGGAGCTTTGTTCCTTGGGTTCTTGGGAGCAGCAGGAAGCACTA
TGGGCGCAGCGTCAATGACGCTGACGGTACAGGCCAGACAATTATTGTCTGGTATAGTGCAGCAGCAGAA
CAATTTGCTGAGGGCTATTGAGGCGCAACAGCATCTGTTGCAACTCACAGTCTGGGGCATCAAGCAGCTC
CAGGCAAGAATCCTGGCTGTGGAAAGATACCTAAAGGATCAACAGCTCCTGGGGATTTGGGGTTGCTCTG
GAAAACTCATTTGCACCACTGCTGTGCCTTGGAATGCTAGTTGGAGTAATAAATCTCTGGAACAGATTTG
GAATCACACGACCTGGATGGAGTGGGACAGAGAAATTAACAATTACACAAGCTTAATACACTCCTTAATT
GAAGAATCGCAAAACCAGCAAGAAAAGAATGAACAAGAATTATTGGAATTAGATAAATGGGCAAGTTTGT
GGAATTGGTTTAACATAACAAATTGGCTGTGGTATATAAAATTATTCATAATGATAGTAGGAGGCTTGGT
AGGTTTAAGAATAGTTTTTGCTGTACTTTCTATAGTGAATAGAGTTAGGCAGGGATATTCACCATTATCG
TTTCAGACCCACCTCCCAACCCCGAGGGGACCCATGCATTGCATCTCAATTAGTCAGCAACCAGGTGTGG
AAAGTCCCCAGGCTCCCCAGCAGGCAGAAGTATGCAAAGCATGCGTCTCAATTAGTCAGCAACCATAGTC
CCGCCCCTAACTCCGCCCATCCCGCCCCTAACTCCGCCCAGTTCCGCCCATTCTCCGCCCCATGGCTGAC
TAATTTTTTTTATTTATGCAGAGGCCGAGGCCGCCTCGGCCTCTGAGCTATTCCAGAAGTAGTGAGGAGG
CTTTTTTGGAGGCCTAGGCTTTTGCAAAAAGCTTTCTAGAGGTACCACCGGAGCTTACCATGACCGAGTA
CAAGCCCACGGTGCGCCTCGCCACCCGCGACGACGTCCCCAGGGCCGTACGCACCCTCGCCGCCGCGTTC
GCCGACTACCCCGCCACGCGCCACACCGTCGATCCGGACCGCCACATCGAGCGGGTCACCGAGCTGCAAG
AACTCTTCCTCACGCGCGTCGGGCTCGACATCGGCAAGGTGTGGGTCGCGGACGACGGCGCCGCCGTGGC
GGTCTGGACCACGCCGGAGAGCGTCGAAGCGGGGGCGGTGTTCGCCGAGATCGGCCCGCGCATGGCCGAG
TTGAGCGGTTCCCGGCTGGCCGCGCAGCAACAGATGGAAGGCCTCCTGGCGCCGCACCGGCCCAAGGAGC
CCGCGTGGTTCCTGGCCACCGTCGGCGTCTCGCCCGACCACCAGGGCAAGGGTCTGGGCAGCGCCGTCGT
GCTCCCCGGAGTGGAGGCGGCCGAGCGCGCCGGGGTGCCCGCCTTCCTGGAGACCTCCGCGCCCCGCAAC
CTCCCCTTCTACGAGCGGCTCGGCTTCACCGTCACCGCCGACGTCGAGGTGCCCGAAGGACCGCGCACCT
GGTGCATGACCCGCAAGCCCGGTGCCAGTTAACGAATTCTAGATCTTGAGACAAATGGCAGTATTCATCC
ACAATTTTAAAAGAAAAGGGGGGATTGGGGGGTACAGTGCAGGGGAAAGAATAGTAGACATAATAGCAAC
AGACATACAAACTAAAGAATTACAAAAACAAATTACAAAAATTCAAAATTTTCGGGTTTATTACAGGGAC
AGCAGAGATCCACTTTGGCGCCGGCTCGAGGCCTGCAGGTGCAAAGATGGATAAAGTTTTAAACAGAGAG
GAATCTTTGCAGCTAATGGACCTTCTAGGTCTTGAAAGGAGTGGGAATTGGCTCCGGTGCCCGTCAGTGG
GCAGAGCGCACATCGCCCACAGTCCCCGAGAAGTTGGGGGGAGGGGTCGGCAATTGAACCGGTGCCTAGA
GAAGGTGGCGCGGGGTAAACTGGGAAAGTGATGTCGTGTACTGGCTCCGCCTTTTTCCCGAGGGTGGGGG
AGAACCGTATATAAGTGCAGTAGTCGCCGTGAACGTTCTTTTTCGCAACGGGTTTGCCGCCAGAACACAG
GTAAGTGCCGTGTGTGGTTCCCGCGGGCCTGGCCTCTTTACGGGTTATGGCCCTTGCGTGCCTTGAATTA
CTTCCACCTGGCTGCAGTACGTGATTCTTGATCCCGAGCTTCGGGTTGGAAGTGGGTGGGAGAGTTCGAG
GCCTTGCGCTTAAGGAGCCCCTTCGCCTCGTGCTTGAGTTGAGGCCTGGCCTGGGCGCTGGGGCCGCCGC
GTGCGAATCTGGTGGCACCTTCGCGCCTGTCTCGCTGCTTTCGATAAGTCTCTAGCCATTTAAAATTTTT
GATGACCTGCTGCGACGCTTTTTTTCTGGCAAGATAGTCTTGTAAATGCGGGCCAAGATCTGCACACTGG
TATTTCGGTTTTTGGGGCCGCGGGCGGCGACGGGGCCCGTGCGTCCCAGCGCACATGTTCGGCGAGGCGG
GGCCTGCGAGCGCGGCCACCGAGAATCGGACGGGGGTAGTCTCAAGCTGGCCGGCCTGCTCTGGTGCCTG
GCCTCGCGCCGCCGTGTATCGCCCCGCCCTGGGCGGCAAGGCTGGCCCGGTCGGCACCAGTTGCGTGAGC
GGAAAGATGGCCGCTTCCCGGCCCTGCTGCAGGGAGCTCAAAATGGAGGACGCGGCGCTCGGGAGAGCGG
GCGGGTGAGTCACCCACACAAAGGAAAAGGGCCTTTCCGTCCTCAGCCGTCGCTTCATGTGACTCCACGG
AGTACCGGGCGCCGTCCAGGCACCTCGATTAGTTCTCGAGCTTTTGGAGTACGTCGTCTTTAGGTTGGGG
GGAGGGGTTTTATGCGATGGAGTTTCCCCACACTGAGTGGGTGGAGACTGAAGTTAGGCCAGCTTGGCAC
TTGATGTAATTCTCCTTGGAATTTGCCCTTTTTGAGTTTGGATCTTGGTTCATTCTCAAGCCTCAGACAG
TGGTTCAAAGTTTTTTTCTTCCATTTCAGGTGTCGTGAGGCTAGCACCGCCACCATGACGTCAAGTTCGC
CCGCTGGCTTGGAAGGTTCAGACCTATCTTCCATCAACACCATGATGTCGGCGGTCATGAGTGTAGGGAA
GGTCACAGAGAATGGCGGGAGCCCCCAGGGGATCAAGTCCCCCTCGAAGCCTCCAGGACCAAATCGGATT
GGCAGAAGGAACCAGGAAACGAAAGAGGAGAAGTCTTCCTATAACTGCCCCCTGTGTGAGAAGATTTGCA
CTACCCAGCACCAGCTGACCATGCACATTCGCCAGCACAACACAGACACTGGAGGAGCCGACCACTCATG
CAGCATCTGCGGAAAGTCACTGAGCTCGGCCAGCTCCCTCGATCGCCACATGCTGGTGCACTCTGGCGAG
AGGCCTTACAAGTGCACTGTGTGTGGCCAGTCATTTACCACCAATGGGAACATGCACAGACATATGAAGA
TCCATGAGAAGGACCCTAACAGTGCCACAGCCACAGCCCCTCCATCTCCTCTGAAACGTAGGCGATTGTC
CTCCAAGAGGAAACTGAGTCACGATGCCGAGTCAGAGAGAGAAGACCCAGCACCAGCTAAAAAGATGGTA
GAAGACGGGCAGTCAGGTGACTTGGAGAAGAAAGCTGATGAAGTCTTTCACTGCCCAGTATGTTTCAAGG
AGTTTGTTTGCAAGTATGGACTGGAGACCCACATGGAGACCCATTCAGATAACCCACTAAGATGTGACAT
TTGTTGTGTCACCTTTCGAACACATCGAGGACTGCTGCGTCACAACGCGCTTGTCCACAAACAACTTCCC
AGGGATGCAATGGGCAGACCTTTCATACAGAACAACCCTTCAATTCCTGCTGGCTTCCACGACTTAGGAT
TCACGGACTTCTCCTGTAGGAAGTTTCCTCGCATTTCTCAGGCCTGGTGCGAAACAAACCTGCGGAGGTG
CATCAGCGAGCAACACCGTTTTGTCTGCGACACCTGTGACAAGGCGTTCCCCATGCTCTGCTCACTGGCT
CTGCACAAGCAGACCCATGTGGCGGCAGACCAGGGTCAAGAAAAGCCGCAGGCCACGCCCCTGCCTGGTG
ACGCCCTGGACCAGAAGGGCTTCCTGGCCTTGCTTGGCCTGCAGCACACCAAAGACGTCAGGCCTGCCCC
CGCCGAGGAGCCCCTGCCGGATGACAACCAGGCAATTCAGCTCCAGACACTCAAGTGTCAGCTACCTCAG
GACCCCGGCTGCACCAACCTGCTGAGCCTGTCACCTTTCGAAGCTGCTTCCCTAGGCGGTTCTCTCACAG
TTCTCCCCGCGACCAAGGACAGCATAAAGCACCTGTCCCTGCAGCCCTTCCAGAAGGGCTTCATCATCCA
GCCTGACAGCAGCATTGTGGTCAAGCCCATCTCTGGCGAGTCGGCCATCGAGCTGGCAGACATCCAGCAA
ATTCTGAAGATGGCAGCCTCGGCTCCCCCTCAGATCAGTCTTCCGCCCTTCTCCAAGGCCCCTGCCGCCC
CACTGCAGGCGATCTTCAAGCACATGCCCCCTCTGAAGCCAAAGCCCCTGGTCACACCACGGACGGTGGT
GGCCACCTCCACGCCCCCGCCTCTCATCAACGCCCAGCAGGCTTCCCCGGGCTGTATCAGCCCCAGCCTG
CCGCCACCGCCCCTGAAGCTCCTCAAAGGCTCAGTGGAGGCGGCCTCCAACGCCCACCTGCTGCAGTCCA
AGTCCGGGACCCAGCCCCACGCGGCCACGCGGCTCTCCCTGCAGCAGCCGCGGGCGGAGCTGCCGGGCCA
GCCTGAGATGAAGACGCAGCTGGAGCAGGACAGCATCATCGAGGCCCTGCTGCCGCTGAGCATGGAGGCC
AAGATCAAGCAGGAGATCACAGAGGGGGAACTCAAGGCCTTCATGACAGCGCCCGGCGGCAAGAAGACGC
CCGCCATGCGCAAGGTGCTCTACCCCTGCCGCTTCTGCAACCAGGTGTTTGCCTTCTCGGGGGTCTTGCG
TGCCCACGTGCGCTCCCACCTGGGCATCTCGCCATACCAGTGCAACATCTGCGACTACATCGCCGCCGAC
AAGGCCGCGCTCATCCGCCACCTGCGCACGCACAGTGGGGAGCGGCCCTACATTTGCAAGATCTGCCACT
ACCCCTTCACTGTCAAAGCCAACTGCGAGCGGCACCTGCGCAAGAAGCACCTCAAGGCCACCCGCAAGGA
TATCGAGAAGAACATCGAGTATGTGAGTAGCAGCGCGGCCGAGCTGGTGGACGCCTTCTGCGCCCCGGAC
ACCGTGTGCCGGCTGTGCGGCGAGGACCTCAAGCACTATCGTGCCCTGCGCATCCACATGCGCACGCACT
GCGGCCGCGGCCTGGGCGGGGGCCACAAGGGCCGCAAGCCCTTCGAGTGCAAGGAGTGCAGCGCCGCGTT
CGCGGCCAAGCGCAACTGCATCCACCACATCCTCAAGCAGCACCTGCACGTGCCCGAGCAGGACATCGAG
AGCTACGTGCTGGCCGCCGACGGCCTGGGCCCCGCAGAGGCGCCGGCCGCTGAGGCGTCGGGGCGCGGGG
AGGACAGTGGCTGCGCTGCCCTTGGTGACTGCAAGCCCCTCACTGCCTTCCTGGAACCCCAGAACGGCTT
TCTTCACAGGGGCCCCACCCAGCCTCCACCTCCCCATGTCTCGATCAAGTTGGAGCCCGCCAGTAGCTTT
GCGGTGGACTTCAATGAGCCCCTGGACTTCTCGCAGAAGGGCCTGGCCCTGGTCCAAGTGAAGCAGGAAA
ACATCTCCTTTCTGAGCCCTTCTTCCCTGGTCCCCTATGACTGCTCCATGGAGCCCATCGACCTGTCCAT
CCCCAAGAACTTCAGGAAAGGGGACAAGGATTTGGCCACTCCCAGCGAAGCCAAGAAGCCTGAGGAGGAG
GCGGGGAGCAGCGAGCAGCCCTCTCCCTGCCCAGCACCCGGCCCTTCTCTTCCTGTAACTTTGGGGCCCA
GCGGAATCCTGGAAAGCCCCATGGCCCCTGCTCCGGCGGCCACCCCGGAACCCCCAGCACAGCCCCTGCA
GGGCCCTGTTCAGCTGGCGGTCCCAATCTACTCCTCAGCCCTGGTCAGCAGCCCTCCACTCGTGGGCAGC
TCAGCCCTCCTGAGTGGCACAGCCTTGCTGCGTCCACTGCGGCCCAAGCCCCCGCTGCTTTTGCCAAAGC
CCCCCGTGACAGAAGAGCTGCCCCCGCTGGCCTCCATTGCCCAGATCATCTCATCTGTATCCTCGGCCCC
CACCCTGCTGAAAACCAAGGTGGCGGACCCAGGGCCCGCAAGCACTGGCAGTAACACCACGGCTTCAGAC
AGCTTAGGAGGTTCTGTCCCCAAAGCCGCCACCACCGCCACCCCCGCTGCCACCACCAGCCCAAAAGAGT
CTAGTGAGCCTCCCGCTCCAGCCAGCAGCCCAGAGGCTGCCTCTCCCACCGAGCAGGGCCCAGCGGGCAC
GTCGAAGAAGAGGGGCCGGAAAAGGGGGATGAGGAGCCGACCCCGCGCCAACAGCGGCGGGGTGGACCTG
GACTCCAGCGGGGAGTTTGCCAGCATCGAGAAGATGCTGGCCACCACAGACACCAACAAGTTCAGTCCGT
TTCTGCAGACAGCGGAGGACAACACTCAGGATGAGGTGGCCGGAGCCCCTGCCGACCACCATGGGCCCAG
TGATGAAGAGCAGGGCAGTCCCCCAGAAGACAAGCTGCTGAGGGCCAAGCGGAACTCGTACACCAACTGC
CTGCAGAAGATCACCTGTCCCCACTGTCCCCGGGTTTTCCCTTGGGCCAGCTCCCTACAGAGGCACATGC
TCACACACACTGGTCAGAAACCCTTCCCTTGTCAAAAATGCGATGCCTTCTTTTCTACCAAATCTAACTG
TGAACGCCACCAGTTGCGCAAACACGGAGTTACCACCTGTTCCCTGAGAAGAAACGGGCTTATCCCCCAG
TCAAAAGAGAGTGATGTTGGATCCCATGATAGCACAGACAGTCAGTCGGATGCGGAGACTGCAGCCGCCG
CGGGCGAAGTGCTAGACCTCACCTCACGGGACAGAGAGCAGCCGTCGGAGGGCGCCACTGAGCTCCGCCA
GGTCGCAGGGGATGCGCCTGTGGAGCAGGCCACGGCGGAAACGGCCTCGCCGGTGCACCGGGAAGAGCAC
GGGCGTGGGGAGAGCCATGAGCCGGAGGAGGAGCATGGCACTGAGGAGAGCACTGGGGACGCCGACGGCG
CGGAAGAGGACGCGTCGAGCAACCAGAGCCTGGACCTGGACTTCGCCACCAAGCTCATGGACTTCAAGCT
GGCGGAGGGCGACGGCGAGGCAGGCGCCGGGGGCGCGGCCTCGCAGGAGCAGAAGCTCGCCTGCGACACC
TGTGGGAAGAGCTTCAAGTTCCTGGGCACCCTGAGCCGCCACCGGAAGGCGCACGGCCGCCAGGAGCCCA
AGGACGAGAAGGGAGATGGCGCCAGCACTGCAGAGGAGGGGCCCCAGCCCGCCCCTGAACAGGAGGAGAA
GCCCCCCGAGACCCCGGCAGAGGTGGTGGAGTCGGCCCCGGGTGCCGGGGAGGCCCCGGCGGAAAAGCTC
GCGGAGGAGACGGAGGGCCCCTCCGACGGGGAGAGCGCGGCCGAGAAAAGGTCCTCAGAGAAGAGCGACG
ATGACAAGAAACCAAAGACAGACTCCCCCAAAAGCGTGGCCAGCAAGGCAGACAAGAGGAAGAAGGTCTG
CAGCGTGTGCAACAAGCGGTTCTGGTCGCTGCAGGACCTGACCCGGCACATGCGCTCCCACACAGGGGAA
AGGCCATACAAATGTCAGACCTGCGAGCGAACCTTCACCTTGAAGCACAGCCTGGTTCGCCACCAGCGGA
TCCACCAGAAAGCCAGGCATGCCAAACACCACGGGAAGGACAGCGACAAGGAAGAGCGGGGTGAGGAGGA
CAGCGAGAATGAGTCCACCCACAGCGGCAACAACGCCGTCTCAGAGAACGAGGCTGAGCTGGCTCCCAAT
GCCAGCAACCACATGGCTGTCACCCGGAGCCGGAAGGAGGGCTTGGCCAGTGCCACCAAGGACTGCAGCC
ACAGGGAGGAGAAGGTCACGGCAGGGTGGCCGTCTGAGCCTGGCCAGGGTGACCTTAACCCAGAGAGCCC
GGCGGCCCTGGGGCAGGACCTGCTGGAGCCGCGCAGCAAGAGGCCTGCCCACCCAATCCTGGCCACAGCT
GATGGCGCCTCCCAGCTCGTGGGGATGGAGTAGTAATGAACTAGTCCGTAACTTGAAAGTATTTCGATTT
CTTGGCTTTATATATCTTGTGGAAAGGACGAACGTTGAGAACTTACAGACACAACACGCGTTAAGTCGAC
AATCAACCTCTGGATTACAAAATTTGTGAAAGATTGACTGGTATTCTTAACTATGTTGCTCCTTTTACGC
TATGTGGATACGCTGCTTTAATGCCTTTGTATCATGCTATTGCTTCCCGTATGGCTTTCATTTTCTCCTC
CTTGTATAAATCCTGGTTGCTGTCTCTTTATGAGGAGTTGTGGCCCGTTGTCAGGCAACGTGGCGTGGTG
TGCACTGTGTTTGCTGACGCAACCCCCACTGGTTGGGGCATTGCCACCACCTGTCAGCTCCTTTCCGGGA
CTTTCGCTTTCCCCCTCCCTATTGCCACGGCGGAACTCATCGCCGCCTGCCTTGCCCGCTGCTGGACAGG
GGCTCGGCTGTTGGGCACTGACAATTCCGTGGTGTTGTCGGGGAAATCATCGTCCTTTCCTTGGCTGCTC
GCCTGTGTTGCCACCTGGATTCTGCGCGGGACGTCCTTCTGCTACGTCCCTTCGGCCCTCAATCCAGCGG
ACCTTCCTTCCCGCGGCCTGCTGCCGGCTCTGCGGCCTCTTCCGCGTCTTCGCCTTCGCCCTCAGACGAG
TCGGATCTCCCTTTGGGCCGCCTCCCCGCGTCGACTTTAAGACCAATGACTTACAAGGCAGCTGTAGATC
TTAGCCACTTTTTAAAAGAAAAGGGGGGACTGGAAGGGCTAATTCACTCCCAACGAAGACAAGATCTGCT
TTTTGCTTGTACTGGGTCTCTCTGGTTAGACCAGATCTGAGCCTGGGAGCTCTCTGGCTAACTAGGGAAC
CCACTGCTTAAGCCTCAATAAAGCTTGCCTTGAGTGCTTCAAGTAGTGTGTGCCCGTCTGTTGTGTGACT
CTGGTAACTAGAGATCCCTCAGACCCTTTTAGTCAGTGTGGAAAATCTCTAGCAGTACGTATAGTAGTTC
ATGTCATCTTATTATTCAGTATTTATAACTTGCAAAGAAATGAATATCAGAGAGTGAGAGGAACTTGTTT
ATTGCAGCTTATAATGGTTACAAATAAAGCAATAGCATCACAAATTTCACAAATAAAGCATTTTTTTCAC
TGCATTCTAGTTGTGGTTTGTCCAAACTCATCAATGTATCTTATCATGTCTGGCTCTAGCTATCCCGCCC
CTAACTCCGCCCATCCCGCCCCTAACTCCGCCCAGTTCCGCCCATTCTCCGCCCCATGGCTGACTAATTT
TTTTTATTTATGCAGAGGCCGAGGCCGCCTCGGCCTCTGAGCTATTCCAGAAGTAGTGAGGAGGCTTTTT
TGGAGGCCTAGGGACGTACCCAATTCGCCCTATAGTGAGTCGTATTACGCGCGCTCACTGGCCGTCGTTT
TACAACGTCGTGACTGGGAAAACCCTGGCGTTACCCAACTTAATCGCCTTGCAGCACATCCCCCTTTCGC
CAGCTGGCGTAATAGCGAAGAGGCCCGCACCGATCGCCCTTCCCAACAGTTGCGCAGCCTGAATGGCGAA
TGGG
[124 nt withheld, positions 10925-11048]
C
[91 nt withheld, positions 11050-11140]
A
[49 nt withheld, positions 11142-11190]
CCTTTGACGTTGGAGTCCACGTTCTTT
[37 nt withheld, positions 11218-11254]
ACCCTATCTCGGTCTATTCTTTTGATTTATAAGGGATTTTGCCGATTTCGGCCTATTGGTTAAAAAATGA
GCTGATTTAACAAAAATTTAACGCGAATTTTAACAAAATATTAACGCTTACAATTTAGGTGGCACTTTTC
GGGGAAATGTGCGCGGAACCCCTATTTGTTTATTTTTCTAAATACATTCAAATATGTATCCGCTCATGAG
ACAATAACCCTGATAAATGCTTCAATAATATTGAAAAAGGAAGAGTATGAGTATTCAACATTTCCGTGTC
GCCCTTATTCCCTTTTTTGCGGCATTTTGCCTTCCTGTTTTTGCTCACCCAGAAACGCTGGTGAAAGTAA
AAGATGCTGAAGATCAGTTGGGTGCACGAGTGGGTTACATCGAACTGGATCTCAACAGCGGTAAGATCCT
TGAGAGTTTTCGCCCCGAAGAACGTTTTCCAATGATGAGCACTTTTAAAGTTCTGCTATGTGGCGCGGTA
TTATCCCGTATTGACGCCGGGCAAGAGCAACTCGGTCGCCGCATACACTATTCTCAGAATGACTTGGTTG
AGTACTCACCAGTCACAGAAAAGCATCTTACGGATGGCATGACAGTAAGAGAATTATGCAGTGCTGCCAT
AACCATGAGTGATAACACTGCGGCCAACTTACTTCTGACAACGATCGGAGGACCGAAGGAGCTAACCGCT
TTTTTGCACAACATGGGGGATCATGTAACTCGCCTTGATCGTTGGGAACCGGAGCTGAATGAAGCCATAC
CAAACGACGAGCGTGACACCACGATGCCTGTAGCAATGGCAACAACGTTGCGCAAACTATTAACTGGCGA
ACTACTTACTCTAGCTTCCCGGCAACAATTAATAGACTGGATGGAGGCGGATAAAGTTGCAGGACCACTT
CTGCGCTCGGCCCTTCCGGCTGGCTGGTTTATTGCTGATAAATCTGGAGCCGGTGAGCGTGGGTCTCGCG
GTATCATTGCAGCACTGGGGCCAGATGGTAAGCCCTCCCGTATCGTAGTTATCTACACGACGGGGAGTCA
GGCAACTATGGATGAACGAAATAGACAGATCGCTGAGATAGGTGCCTCACTGATTAAGCATTGGTAACTG
TCAGACCAAGTTTACTCATATATACTTTAGATTGATTTAAAACTTCATTTTTAATTTAAAAGGATCTAGG
TGAAGATCCTTTTTGATAATCTCATGACCAAAATCCCTTAACGTGAGTTTTCGTTCCACTGAGCGTCAGA
CCCCGTAGAAAAGATCAAAGGATCTTCTTGAGATCCTTTTTTTCTGCGCGTAATCTGCTGCTTGCAAACA
AAAAAACCACCGCTACCAGCGGTGGTTTGTTTGCCGGATCAAGAGCTACCAACTCTTTTTCCGAAGGTAA
CTGGCTTCAGCAGAGCGCAGATACCAAATACTGTTCTTCTAGTGTAGCCGTAGTTAGGCCACCACTTCAA
GAACTCTGTAGCACCGCCTACATACCTCGCTCTGCTAATCCTGTTACCAGTGGCTGCTGCCAGTGGCGAT
AAGTCGTGTCTTACCGGGTTGGACTCAAGACGATAGTTACCGGATAAGGCGCAGCGGTCGGGCTGAACGG
GGGGTTCGTGCACACAGCCCAGCTTGGAGCGAACGACCTACACCGAACTGAGATACCTACAGCGTGAGCT
ATGAGAAAGCGCCACGCTTCCCGAAGGGAGAAAGGCGGACAGGTATCCGGTAAGCGGCAGGGTCGGAACA
GGAGAGCGCACGAGGGAGCTTCCAGGGGGAAACGCCTGGTATCTTTATAGTCCTGTCGGGTTTCGCCACC
TCTGACTTGAGCGTCGATTTTTGTGATGCTCGTCAGGGGGGCGGAGCCTATGGAAAAACGCCAGCAACGC
GGCCTTTTTACGGTTCCTGGCCTTTTGCTGGCCTTTTGCTCACATGTTCTTTCCTGCGTTATCCCCTGAT
TCTGTGGATAACCGTATTACCGCCTTTGAGTGAGCTGATACCGCTCGCCGCAGCCGAACGACCGAGCGCA
GCGAGTCAGTGAGCGAGGAAGCGGAAGAGCGCCCAATACGCAAACCGCCTCTCCCCGCGCGTTGGCCGAT
TCATTAATGCAGCTGGCACGACAGGTTTCCCGACTGGAAAGCGGGCAGTGAGCGCAACGCAATTAATGTG
AGTTAGCTCACTCATTAGGCACCCCAGGCTTTACACTTTATGCTTCCGGCTCGTATGTTGTGTGGAATTG
TGAGCGGATAACAATTTCACACAGGAAACAGCTATGACCATGATTACGCCAAGCGCGCAATTAACCCTCA
CTAAAGGGAACAAAAGCTGGAGCTGCAAGC
