>Addgene plasmid #143492 | TFORF1367 | depositor partial sequence | sequence record 282606 | Insert
ACCGCCACCATGACGTCAAGTTCGCCCGCTGGCTTGGAAGGTTCAGACCTATCTTCCATCAACACCATGA
TGTCGGCGGTCATGAGTGTAGGGAAGGTCACAGAGAATGGCGGGAGCCCCCAGGGGATCAAGTCCCCCTC
GAAGCCTCCAGGACCAAATCGGATTGGCAGAAGGAACCAGGAAACGAAAGAGGAGAAGTCTTCCTATAAC
TGCCCCCTGTGTGAGAAGATTTGCACTACCCAGCACCAGCTGACCATGCACATTCGCCAGCACAACACAG
ACACTGGAGGAGCCGACCACTCATGCAGCATCTGCGGAAAGTCACTGAGCTCGGCCAGCTCCCTCGATCG
CCACATGCTGGTGCACTCTGGCGAGAGGCCTTACAAGTGCACTGTGTGTGGCCAGTCATTTACCACCAAT
GGGAACATGCACAGACATATGAAGATCCATGAGAAGGACCCTAACAGTGCCACAGCCACAGCCCCTCCAT
CTCCTCTGAAACGTAGGCGATTGTCCTCCAAGAGGAAACTGAGTCACGATGCCGAGTCAGAGAGAGAAGA
CCCAGCACCAGCTAAAAAGATGGTAGAAGACGGGCAGTCAGGTGACTTGGAGAAGAAAGCTGATGAAGTC
TTTCACTGCCCAGTATGTTTCAAGGAGTTTGTTTGCAAGTATGGACTGGAGACCCACATGGAGACCCATT
CAGATAACCCACTAAGATGTGACATTTGTTGTGTCACCTTTCGAACACATCGAGGACTGCTGCGTCACAA
CGCGCTTGTCCACAAACAACTTCCCAGGGATGCAATGGGCAGACCTTTCATACAGAACAACCCTTCAATT
CCTGCTGGCTTCCACGACTTAGGATTCACGGACTTCTCCTGTAGGAAGTTTCCTCGCATTTCTCAGGCCT
GGTGCGAAACAAACCTGCGGAGGTGCATCAGCGAGCAACACCGTTTTGTCTGCGACACCTGTGACAAGGC
GTTCCCCATGCTCTGCTCACTGGCTCTGCACAAGCAGACCCATGTGGCGGCAGACCAGGGTCAAGAAAAG
CCGCAGGCCACGCCCCTGCCTGGTGACGCCCTGGACCAGAAGGGCTTCCTGGCCTTGCTTGGCCTGCAGC
ACACCAAAGACGTCAGGCCTGCCCCCGCCGAGGAGCCCCTGCCGGATGACAACCAGGCAATTCAGCTCCA
GACACTCAAGTGTCAGCTACCTCAGGACCCCGGCTGCACCAACCTGCTGAGCCTGTCACCTTTCGAAGCT
GCTTCCCTAGGCGGTTCTCTCACAGTTCTCCCCGCGACCAAGGACAGCATAAAGCACCTGTCCCTGCAGC
CCTTCCAGAAGGGCTTCATCATCCAGCCTGACAGCAGCATTGTGGTCAAGCCCATCTCTGGCGAGTCGGC
CATCGAGCTGGCAGACATCCAGCAAATTCTGAAGATGGCAGCCTCGGCTCCCCCTCAGATCAGTCTTCCG
CCCTTCTCCAAGGCCCCTGCCGCCCCACTGCAGGCGATCTTCAAGCACATGCCCCCTCTGAAGCCAAAGC
CCCTGGTCACACCACGGACGGTGGTGGCCACCTCCACGCCCCCGCCTCTCATCAACGCCCAGCAGGCTTC
CCCGGGCTGTATCAGCCCCAGCCTGCCGCCACCGCCCCTGAAGCTCCTCAAAGGCTCAGTGGAGGCGGCC
TCCAACGCCCACCTGCTGCAGTCCAAGTCCGGGACCCAGCCCCACGCGGCCACGCGGCTCTCCCTGCAGC
AGCCGCGGGCGGAGCTGCCGGGCCAGCCTGAGATGAAGACGCAGCTGGAGCAGGACAGCATCATCGAGGC
CCTGCTGCCGCTGAGCATGGAGGCCAAGATCAAGCAGGAGATCACAGAGGGGGAACTCAAGGCCTTCATG
ACAGCGCCCGGCGGCAAGAAGACGCCCGCCATGCGCAAGGTGCTCTACCCCTGCCGCTTCTGCAACCAGG
TGTTTGCCTTCTCGGGGGTCTTGCGTGCCCACGTGCGCTCCCACCTGGGCATCTCGCCATACCAGTGCAA
CATCTGCGACTACATCGCCGCCGACAAGGCCGCGCTCATCCGCCACCTGCGCACGCACAGTGGGGAGCGG
CCCTACATTTGCAAGATCTGCCACTACCCCTTCACTGTCAAAGCCAACTGCGAGCGGCACCTGCGCAAGA
AGCACCTCAAGGCCACCCGCAAGGATATCGAGAAGAACATCGAGTATGTGAGTAGCAGCGCGGCCGAGCT
GGTGGACGCCTTCTGCGCCCCGGACACCGTGTGCCGGCTGTGCGGCGAGGACCTCAAGCACTATCGTGCC
CTGCGCATCCACATGCGCACGCACTGCGGCCGCGGCCTGGGCGGGGGCCACAAGGGCCGCAAGCCCTTCG
AGTGCAAGGAGTGCAGCGCCGCGTTCGCGGCCAAGCGCAACTGCATCCACCACATCCTCAAGCAGCACCT
GCACGTGCCCGAGCAGGACATCGAGAGCTACGTGCTGGCCGCCGACGGCCTGGGCCCCGCAGAGGCGCCG
GCCGCTGAGGCGTCGGGGCGCGGGGAGGACAGTGGCTGCGCTGCCCTTGGTGACTGCAAGCCCCTCACTG
CCTTCCTGGAACCCCAGAACGGCTTTCTTCACAGGGGCCCCACCCAGCCTCCACCTCCCCATGTCTCGAT
CAAGTTGGAGCCCGCCAGTAGCTTTGCGGTGGACTTCAATGAGCCCCTGGACTTCTCGCAGAAGGGCCTG
GCCCTGGTCCAAGTGAAGCAGGAAAACATCTCCTTTCTGAGCCCTTCTTCCCTGGTCCCCTATGACTGCT
CCATGGAGCCCATCGACCTGTCCATCCCCAAGAACTTCAGGAAAGGGGACAAGGATTTGGCCACTCCCAG
CGAAGCCAAGAAGCCTGAGGAGGAGGCGGGGAGCAGCGAGCAGCCCTCTCCCTGCCCAGCACCCGGCCCT
TCTCTTCCTGTAACTTTGGGGCCCAGCGGAATCCTGGAAAGCCCCATGGCCCCTGCTCCGGCGGCCACCC
CGGAACCCCCAGCACAGCCCCTGCAGGGCCCTGTTCAGCTGGCGGTCCCAATCTACTCCTCAGCCCTGGT
CAGCAGCCCTCCACTCGTGGGCAGCTCAGCCCTCCTGAGTGGCACAGCCTTGCTGCGTCCACTGCGGCCC
AAGCCCCCGCTGCTTTTGCCAAAGCCCCCCGTGACAGAAGAGCTGCCCCCGCTGGCCTCCATTGCCCAGA
TCATCTCATCTGTATCCTCGGCCCCCACCCTGCTGAAAACCAAGGTGGCGGACCCAGGGCCCGCAAGCAC
TGGCAGTAACACCACGGCTTCAGACAGCTTAGGAGGTTCTGTCCCCAAAGCCGCCACCACCGCCACCCCC
GCTGCCACCACCAGCCCAAAAGAGTCTAGTGAGCCTCCCGCTCCAGCCAGCAGCCCAGAGGCTGCCTCTC
CCACCGAGCAGGGCCCAGCGGGCACGTCGAAGAAGAGGGGCCGGAAAAGGGGGATGAGGAGCCGACCCCG
CGCCAACAGCGGCGGGGTGGACCTGGACTCCAGCGGGGAGTTTGCCAGCATCGAGAAGATGCTGGCCACC
ACAGACACCAACAAGTTCAGTCCGTTTCTGCAGACAGCGGAGGACAACACTCAGGATGAGGTGGCCGGAG
CCCCTGCCGACCACCATGGGCCCAGTGATGAAGAGCAGGGCAGTCCCCCAGAAGACAAGCTGCTGAGGGC
CAAGCGGAACTCGTACACCAACTGCCTGCAGAAGATCACCTGTCCCCACTGTCCCCGGGTTTTCCCTTGG
GCCAGCTCCCTACAGAGGCACATGCTCACACACACTGGTCAGAAACCCTTCCCTTGTCAAAAATGCGATG
CCTTCTTTTCTACCAAATCTAACTGTGAACGCCACCAGTTGCGCAAACACGGAGTTACCACCTGTTCCCT
GAGAAGAAACGGGCTTATCCCCCAGTCAAAAGAGAGTGATGTTGGATCCCATGATAGCACAGACAGTCAG
TCGGATGCGGAGACTGCAGCCGCCGCGGGCGAAGTGCTAGACCTCACCTCACGGGACAGAGAGCAGCCGT
CGGAGGGCGCCACTGAGCTCCGCCAGGTCGCAGGGGATGCGCCTGTGGAGCAGGCCACGGCGGAAACGGC
CTCGCCGGTGCACCGGGAAGAGCACGGGCGTGGGGAGAGCCATGAGCCGGAGGAGGAGCATGGCACTGAG
GAGAGCACTGGGGACGCCGACGGCGCGGAAGAGGACGCGTCGAGCAACCAGAGCCTGGACCTGGACTTCG
CCACCAAGCTCATGGACTTCAAGCTGGCGGAGGGCGACGGCGAGGCAGGCGCCGGGGGCGCGGCCTCGCA
GGAGCAGAAGCTCGCCTGCGACACCTGTGGGAAGAGCTTCAAGTTCCTGGGCACCCTGAGCCGCCACCGG
AAGGCGCACGGCCGCCAGGAGCCCAAGGACGAGAAGGGAGATGGCGCCAGCACTGCAGAGGAGGGGCCCC
AGCCCGCCCCTGAACAGGAGGAGAAGCCCCCCGAGACCCCGGCAGAGGTGGTGGAGTCGGCCCCGGGTGC
CGGGGAGGCCCCGGCGGAAAAGCTCGCGGAGGAGACGGAGGGCCCCTCCGACGGGGAGAGCGCGGCCGAG
AAAAGGTCCTCAGAGAAGAGCGACGATGACAAGAAACCAAAGACAGACTCCCCCAAAAGCGTGGCCAGCA
AGGCAGACAAGAGGAAGAAGGTCTGCAGCGTGTGCAACAAGCGGTTCTGGTCGCTGCAGGACCTGACCCG
GCACATGCGCTCCCACACAGGGGAAAGGCCATACAAATGTCAGACCTGCGAGCGAACCTTCACCTTGAAG
CACAGCCTGGTTCGCCACCAGCGGATCCACCAGAAAGCCAGGCATGCCAAACACCACGGGAAGGACAGCG
ACAAGGAAGAGCGGGGTGAGGAGGACAGCGAGAATGAGTCCACCCACAGCGGCAACAACGCCGTCTCAGA
GAACGAGGCTGAGCTGGCTCCCAATGCCAGCAACCACATGGCTGTCACCCGGAGCCGGAAGGAGGGCTTG
GCCAGTGCCACCAAGGACTGCAGCCACAGGGAGGAGAAGGTCACGGCAGGGTGGCCGTCTGAGCCTGGCC
AGGGTGACCTTAACCCAGAGAGCCCGGCGGCCCTGGGGCAGGACCTGCTGGAGCCGCGCAGCAAGAGGCC
TGCCCACCCAATCCTGGCCACAGCTGATGGCGCCTCCCAGCTCGTGGGGATGGAGTAGTAATGAACTAGT
CCGTAACTTGAAAGTATTTCGATTTCTTGGCTTTATATATCTTGTGGAAAGGACGAACGTTGAGAACTTA
CAGACACAAC
