>Addgene plasmid #143492 | TFORF1367 | depositor partial sequence | sequence record 282607 | Barcode
ACGTTGAGAACTTACAGACACAAC
